>Addgene plasmid #111381 | pENTR hH1-TERRA | depositor full sequence | sequence record 209231 | pENTR hH1-TERRA sequence 3595 bps
CTTTCCTGCGTTATCCCCTGATTCTGTGGATAACCGTATTACCGCCTTTGAGTGAGCTGATACCGCTCGC
CGCAGCCGAACGACCGAGCGCAGCGAGTCAGTGAGCGAGGAAGCGGAAGAGCGCCCAATACGCAAACCGC
CTCTCCCCGCGCGTTGGCCGATTCATTAATGCAGCTGGCACGACAGGTTTCCCGACTGGAAAGCGGGCAG
TGAGCGCAACGCAATTAATACGCGTACCGCTAGCCAGGAAGAGTTTGTAGAAACGCAAAAAGGCCATCCG
TCAGGATGGCCTTCTGCTTAGTTTGATGCCTGGCAGTTTATGGCGGGCGTCCTGCCCGCCACCCTCCGGG
CCGTTGCTTCACAACGTTCAAATCCGCTCCCGGCGGATTTGTCCTACTCAGGAGAGCGTTCACCGACAAA
CAACAGATAAAACGAAAGGCCCAGTCTTCCGACTGAGCCTTTCGTTTTATTTGATGCCTGGCAGTTCCCT
ACTCTCGCGTTAACGCTAGCATGGATGTTTTCCCAGTCACGACGTTGTAAAACGACGGCCAGTCTTAAGC
TCGGGCCCCAAATAATGATTTTATTTTGACTGATAGTGACCTGTTCGTTGCAACAAATTGATGAGCAATG
CTTTTTTATAATGCCAACTTTGTACAAAAAAGCAGGCTTTAAAGGAACCAATTCAGTCGATCGACTGGAT
CCATATTTGCATGTCGCTATGTGTTCTGGGAAATCACCATAAACGTGAAATGTCTTTGGATTTGGGAATC
TTATAAGTTCTGTATGAGACCACTCGCGGCCAGTGGAATTGTCGATCCCCGGGTACCGAGCTCGAATTCC
GCGGAATTCCGGTTGGGGTTGGGGTTGGGGTTGGGGTTGGGGTTAGGGTTGGGGTTAGGGTTAGCGTTAG
GGTTAGGGTTAGGGTTGGGGTTAGGGTTAGGGTTAGGGTTAGGGTTAGGGTTAGGGTTAGGGTTAGGGTT
AGGGTTAGGGTTAGGGTTAGGGTTAGGGTTAGGGTTAGGGTTAGGGTTAGGGTTAGGGTTAGGGTTAGGG
TTAGGGTTAGGGTTAGGGTTAGGGTTAGGGTTAGGGTTAGGGTTAGGGTTAGGGTTAGGGTTAGGGTTAG
GGTTAGGGTTAGGGTTAGGGTTAGGGTTAGGGTTAGGGTTAGGGTTAGGGTTAGGGTTAGGGTTAGGGTT
AGGGTTAGGGTTAGGGTTAGGGTTAGGGTTAGGGTTAGGGTTAGGGTTAGGGTTAGGGTTAGGGTTAGGG
TTAGGGTTAGGGTTAGGGTTAGGGTTAGGGTTAGGGTTAGGGTTAGGGTTAGGGTTAGGGTTAGGGTTAG
GGTTAGGGTTAGGGTTAGGGTTAGGGTTAGGGTTAGGGTTAGGGTTAGGGTTAGGGTTAGGGTTAGGGTT
AGGGTTAGGGTTAGGGTTAGGGTTAGGGTTAGGGTTAGGGTTAGGGTTAGGGTTAGGGTTAGGGTTAGGG
TTAGGGTTAGGGTTAGGGTTAGGGTTAGGGTTAGGGTTAGGGTTAGGGTTAGGGTTAGGGTTAGGGTTAG
GGTTAGGGTTAGGGTTAGGGTTAGGGTTAGGGTTAGGGTTAGGGTTAGGGTTAGGGTTAGGGTTAGGGTT
AGGGTTAGGGTTAGGGTTAGGGTTAGGGTTAGGGTTAGGGTTAGGGTTCGGAATTCATCGATGATATCAG
ATCGACAATTCCACTTTTTTTAATTCTCGAGATATCTAGACCCAGCTTTCTTGTACAAAGTTGGCATTAT
AAGAAAGCATTGCTTATCAATTTGTTGCAACGAACAGGTCACTATCAGTCAAAATAAAATCATTATTTGC
CATCCAGCTGATATCCCCTATAGTGAGTCGTATTACATGGTCATAGCTGTTTCCTGGCAGCTCTGGCCCG
TGTCTCAAAATCTCTGATGTTACATTGCACAAGATAAAAATATATCATCATGAACAATAAAACTGTCTGC
TTACATAAACAGTAATACAAGGGGTGTTATGAGCCATATTCAACGGGAAACGTCGAGGCCGCGATTAAAT
TCCAACATGGATGCTGATTTATATGGGTATAAATGGGCTCGCGATAATGTCGGGCAATCAGGTGCGACAA
TCTATCGCTTGTATGGGAAGCCCGATGCGCCAGAGTTGTTTCTGAAACATGGCAAAGGTAGCGTTGCCAA
TGATGTTACAGATGAGATGGTCAGACTAAACTGGCTGACGGAATTTATGCCTCTTCCGACCATCAAGCAT
TTTATCCGTACTCCTGATGATGCATGGTTACTCACCACTGCGATCCCCGGAAAAACAGCATTCCAGGTAT
TAGAAGAATATCCTGATTCAGGTGAAAATATTGTTGATGCGCTGGCAGTGTTCCTGCGCCGGTTGCATTC
GATTCCTGTTTGTAATTGTCCTTTTAACAGCGATCGCGTATTTCGTCTCGCTCAGGCGCAATCACGAATG
AATAACGGTTTGGTTGATGCGAGTGATTTTGATGACGAGCGTAATGGCTGGCCTGTTGAACAAGTCTGGA
AAGAAATGCATAAACTTTTGCCATTCTCACCGGATTCAGTCGTCACTCATGGTGATTTCTCACTTGATAA
CCTTATTTTTGACGAGGGGAAATTAATAGGTTGTATTGATGTTGGACGAGTCGGAATCGCAGACCGATAC
CAGGATCTTGCCATCCTATGGAACTGCCTCGGTGAGTTTTCTCCTTCATTACAGAAACGGCTTTTTCAAA
AATATGGTATTGATAATCCTGATATGAATAAATTGCAGTTTCATTTGATGCTCGATGAGTTTTTCTAATC
AGAATTGGTTAATTGGTTGTAACACTGGCAGAGCATTACGCTGACTTGACGGGACGGCGCAAGCTCATGA
CCAAAATCCCTTAACGTGAGTTACGCGTCGTTCCACTGAGCGTCAGACCCCGTAGAAAAGATCAAAGGAT
CTTCTTGAGATCCTTTTTTTCTGCGCGTAATCTGCTGCTTGCAAACAAAAAAACCACCGCTACCAGCGGT
GGTTTGTTTGCCGGATCAAGAGCTACCAACTCTTTTTCCGAAGGTAACTGGCTTCAGCAGAGCGCAGATA
CCAAATACTGTCCTTCTAGTGTAGCCGTAGTTAGGCCACCACTTCAAGAACTCTGTAGCACCGCCTACAT
ACCTCGCTCTGCTAATCCTGTTACCAGTGGCTGCTGCCAGTGGCGATAAGTCGTGTCTTACCGGGTTGGA
CTCAAGACGATAGTTACCGGATAAGGCGCAGCGGTCGGGCTGAACGGGGGGTTCGTGCACACAGCCCAGC
TTGGAGCGAACGACCTACACCGAACTGAGATACCTACAGCGTGAGCATTGAGAAAGCGCCACGCTTCCCG
AAGGGAGAAAGGCGGACAGGTATCCGGTAAGCGGCAGGGTCGGAACAGGAGAGCGCACGAGGGAGCTTCC
AGGGGGAAACGCCTGGTATCTTTATAGTCCTGTCGGGTTTCGCCACCTCTGACTTGAGCGTCGATTTTTG
TGATGCTCGTCAGGGGGGCGGAGCCTATGGAAAAACGCCAGCAACGCGGCCTTTTTACGGTTCCTGGCCT
TTTGCTGGCCTTTTGCTCACATGTT
Features (pLannotate 1.2.2; 11 found; start..end, strand, type, name):
    121..213     +  CDS            lacI (fragment): lac repressor; lacI; The lac repressor binds to the lac operator to inhibit transcription in E. coli. This inhibition can be relieved by adding lactose or isopropyl-β-D-thiogalactopyranoside (IPTG).
    268..295     -  terminator     rrnB T2 terminator: transcription terminator T2 from the E. coli rrnB gene
    427..470     +  terminator     rrnB T1 terminator: Escherichia coli rrnB; transcription terminator T1 from the E. coli rrnB gene
    517..553     -  CDS            lacZα (fragment): LacZα fragment of β-galactosidase; lacZ fragment
    569..668     +  protein_bind   attL1: mutant version of attL; recombination site for the Gateway® LR reaction LR Clonase™
    703..793     +  promoter       H1 promoter: human H1 RNA promoter
    814..839     -  misc_feature   MCS (fragment): pUC18/19 multiple cloning site
   1720..1819    -  protein_bind   attL2: mutant version of attL; recombination site for the Gateway® LR reaction LR Clonase™
   1837..1855    -  promoter       T7 promoter: promoter for bacteriophage T7 RNA polymerase
   1989..2798    +  CDS            KanR: aminoglycoside phosphotransferase; aph(3')-Ia; confers resistance to kanamycin in bacteria or G418 (Geneticin®) in eukaryotes
   2945..3533    +  rep_origin     ori: high-copy-number ColE1/pMB1/pBR322/pUC origin of replication
