[The description below was written by a language model from this plasmid's Addgene catalogue record and pLannotate feature annotations shown in this document.]
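Description:
pENTR hH1-TERRA is a Gateway entry clone built on the Invitrogen-derived pENTR/D-hH1 backbone. It carries a cassette for expressing the telomeric repeat-containing RNA TERRA in human cells. The depositor's sequence is about 3.6 kb. The plasmid is propagated in E. coli through a high-copy ColE1/pUC-type origin and selected with kanamycin via an aminoglycoside phosphotransferase gene. rrnB T1 and T2 terminators lie upstream of the cloning region, where they typically insulate the insert from read-through transcription originating in the backbone. A T7 promoter sits just outside attL2. The short lacI, lacZα and polylinker matches in the annotation are only fragments and do not represent functional genes.

The payload lies between the attL1 and attL2 recombination sites. It consists of the human H1 RNA promoter, a compact RNA polymerase III promoter commonly used for small non-coding transcripts, followed by the telomeric repeat tract. This tract is described as roughly 130 hexanucleotide repeats that mix the canonical TTAGGG sequence with the TTGGGG variant, and it ends in an H1-type terminator. The terminator is stated in the catalogue entry but is not annotated in the feature table. The insert is listed as 868 bp of human origin, and the restriction sites used for cloning are not recorded.

Because promoter, repeats and terminator all sit within the att-flanked region, an LR reaction can move the whole expression unit into a Gateway destination vector of choice. The associated study examined how telomere transcripts affect telomerase in human cancer cells. The depositor cautions that the supplied sequence may not accurately give the positions of canonical and variant repeats or the exact insert length. The repository's partial sequencing also does not span the whole repeat region.
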