Addgene plasmid #111381: pENTR hH1-TERRA
Purpose: TERRA with approximately 130 telomere hexanucleotide repeats of TTAGGG and TTGGGG variant sequences under control of hH1 promoter and terminator
Depositing lab: Klaus Holzmann. Depositing organization: Medical University of Vienna. Publication: Telomere Transcripts Target Telomerase in Human Cancer Cells. Kreilmeier T, Mejri D, Hauck M, Kleiter M, Holzmann K. Genes (Basel). 2016 Aug 16;7(8). pii: genes7080046. doi: 10.3390/genes7080046. PubMed 27537914.
Backbone
  Vector backbone: pENTR/D-hH1
  Backbone manufacturer: Invitrogen
  Vector type: Gateway Entry Cloning
Growth in bacteria
  Bacterial resistance: Kanamycin, 50 μg/mL
  Growth temperature: 37°C
  Growth strain: DH5alpha
  Copy number: Unknown
Gene/Insert
  Gene/Insert name: hH1-TERRA
  Species: H. sapiens (human)
  Insert size (bp): 868
  Promoter: hH1
  Cloning method: Restriction Enzyme; 5′ cloning site unknown (unknown if destroyed); 3′ cloning site unknown (unknown if destroyed)
  Sequencing primers: 5′ unknown
Terms and licenses: Academic/Nonprofit Terms; Industry Terms: Not Available to Industry
Depositor comments: Depositing Scientist Sequence may not contain all correct information about the telomere sequence repeats such as canonical and variant repeat positions, and precise information about insert length. Further, the Addgene Partial NGS Result does not include the entire region of telomere repeats
How to cite: pENTR hH1-TERRA was a gift from Klaus Holzmann (Addgene plasmid # 111381 ; http://n2t.net/addgene:111381 ; RRID:Addgene_111381)
