>Addgene plasmid #111381 | pENTR hH1-TERRA | depositor partial sequence | sequence record 209232 | psP73TEL-pM001
CTTATGTATCATACACATACGATTTAGGTGACACTATAGAACCAGATCTGATATCATCGATGAATTCCGA
ACCCTAACCCTAACCCTAACCCTAACCCTAACCCTAACCCTAACCCTAACCCTAACCCTAACCCTAACCC
TAACCCTAACCCTAACCCTAACCCTAACCCTAACCCTAACCCTAACCCTAACCCTAACCCTAACCCTAAC
CCTAACCCTAACCCTAACCCTAACCCCAACCCCAACCCCAACCCCAACCCTAACCCTAACCCTAACCCCA
ACCCCAACCCCAACCCCAACCCCAACCCCAACCCTAACCCCAACCCCAACCCCAACCCCAACCCCAACCC
CAACCCTAACCCTAACCCCAACCCCAACCCCAACCCCAACCCTAACCCTAACCCTAACCCCAACC
