>Addgene plasmid #111381 | pENTR hH1-TERRA | depositor partial sequence | sequence record 209233 | psP73TEL-T7_ID111903
CTCGAGCAGCTGAAGCTTGCATGCCTGCAGGTCGACTCTAGAGGATCCCCGGGTACCGAGCTCGAATTCC
GCGGAATTCCGGTTGGGGTTGGGGTTGGGGTTGGGGTTGGGGTTA
