>Addgene plasmid #111381 | pENTR hH1-TERRA | depositor partial sequence | sequence record 209234 | psP73TEL-T7
ACTCGAGCAGCTGAAGCTTGCATGCCTGCAGGTCGACTCTAGAGGATCCCCGGGTACCGAGCTCGAATTC
CGCGGAATTCCGGTTGGGGTTGGGGTTGGGGTTGGGGTTGGGGTTAGGGTTGGGGTTAGGGTTAGCGTTA
GGGTTAGGGTTAGGGTTGGGGTTAGGGTTAGGGTTAGGGTTAGGGTTA
