>Addgene plasmid #111381 | pENTR hH1-TERRA | addgene partial sequence | sequence record 220054 | Addgene Partial NGS Result
TTCGGAATTCATCGATGATATCAGATCGACAATTCCACTTTTTTTAATTCTCGAGATATCTAGACCCAGC
TTTCTTGTACAAAGTTGGCATTATAAGAAAGCATTGCTTATCAATTTGTTGCAACGAACAGGTCACTATC
AGTCAAAATAAAATCATTATTTGCCATCCAGCTGATATCCCCTATAGTGAGTCGTATTACATGGTCATAG
CTGTTTCCTGGCAGCTCTGGCCCGTGTCTCAAAATCTCTGATGTTACATTGCACAAGATAAAAATATATC
ATCATGAACAATAAAACTGTCTGCTTACATAAACAGTAATACAAGGGGTGTTATGAGCCATATTCAACGG
GAAACGTCGAGGCCGCGATTAAATTCCAACATGGATGCTGATTTATATGGGTATAAATGGGCTCGCGATA
ATGTCGGGCAATCAGGTGCGACAATCTATCGCTTGTATGGGAAGCCCGATGCGCCAGAGTTGTTTCTGAA
ACATGGCAAAGGTAGCGTTGCCAATGATGTTACAGATGAGATGGTCAGACTAAACTGGCTGACGGAATTT
ATGCCTCTTCCGACCATCAAGCATTTTATCCGTACTCCTGATGATGCATGGTTACTCACCACTGCGATCC
CCGGAAAAACAGCATTCCAGGTATTAGAAGAATATCCTGATTCAGGTGAAAATATTGTTGATGCGCTGGC
AGTGTTCCTGCGCCGGTTGCATTCGATTCCTGTTTGTAATTGTCCTTTTAACAGCGATCGCGTATTTCGT
CTCGCTCAGGCGCAATCACGAATGAATAACGGTTTGGTTGATGCGAGTGATTTTGATGACGAGCGTAATG
GCTGGCCTGTTGAACAAGTCTGGAAAGAAATGCATAAACTTTTGCCATTCTCACCGGATTCAGTCGTCAC
TCATGGTGATTTCTCACTTGATAACCTTATTTTTGACGAGGGGAAATTAATAGGTTGTATTGATGTTGGA
CGAGTCGGAATCGCAGACCGATACCAGGATCTTGCCATCCTATGGAACTGCCTCGGTGAGTTTTCTCCTT
CATTACAGAAACGGCTTTTTCAAAAATATGGTATTGATAATCCTGATATGAATAAATTGCAGTTTCATTT
GATGCTCGATGAGTTTTTCTAATCAGAATTGGTTAATTGGTTGTAACACTGGCAGAGCATTACGCTGACT
TGACGGGACGGCGCAAGCTCATGACCAAAATCCCTTAACGTGAGTTACGCGTCGTTCCACTGAGCGTCAG
ACCCCGTAGAAAAGATCAAAGGATCTTCTTGAGATCCTTTTTTTCTGCGCGTAATCTGCTGCTTGCAAAC
AAAAAAACCACCGCTACCAGCGGTGGTTTGTTTGCCGGATCAAGAGCTACCAACTCTTTTTCCGAAGGTA
ACTGGCTTCAGCAGAGCGCAGATACCAAATACTGTTCTTCTAGTGTAGCCGTAGTTAGGCCACCACTTCA
AGAACTCTGTAGCACCGCCTACATACCTCGCTCTGCTAATCCTGTTACCAGTGGCTGCTGCCAGTGGCGA
TAAGTCGTGTCTTACCGGGTTGGACTCAAGACGATAGTTACCGGATAAGGCGCAGCGGTCGGGCTGAACG
GGGGGTTCGTGCACACAGCCCAGCTTGGAGCGAACGACCTACACCGAACTGAGATACCTACAGCGTGAGC
TATGAGAAAGCGCCACGCTTCCCGAAGGGAGAAAGGCGGACAGGTATCCGGTAAGCGGCAGGGTCGGAAC
AGGAGAGCGCACGAGGGAGCTTCCAGGGGGAAACGCCTGGTATCTTTATAGTCCTGTCGGGTTTCGCCAC
CTCTGACTTGAGCGTCGATTTTTGTGATGCTCGTCAGGGGGGCGGAGCCTATGGAAAAACGCCAGCAACG
CGGCCTTTTTACGGTTCCTGGCCTTTTGCTGGCCTTTTGCTCACATGTTCTTTCCTGCGTTATCCCCTGA
TTCTGTGGATAACCGTATTACCGCCTTTGAGTGAGCTGATACCGCTCGCCGCAGCCGAACGACCGAGCGC
AGCGAGTCAGTGAGCGAGGAAGCGGAAGAGCGCCCAATACGCAAACCGCCTCTCCCCGCGCGTTGGCCGA
TTCATTAATGCAGCTGGCACGACAGGTTTCCCGACTGGAAAGCGGGCAGTGAGCGCAACGCAATTAATAC
GCGTACCGCTAGCCAGGAAGAGTTTGTAGAAACGCAAAAAGGCCATCCGTCAGGATGGCCTTCTGCTTAG
TTTGATGCCTGGCAGTTTATGGCGGGCGTCCTGCCCGCCACCCTCCGGGCCGTTGCTTCACAACGTTCAA
ATCCGCTCCCGGCGGATTTGTCCTACTCAGGAGAGCGTTCACCGACAAACAACAGATAAAACGAAAGGCC
CAGTCTTCCGACTGAGCCTTTCGTTTTATTTGATGCCTGGCAGTTCCCTACTCTCGCGTTAACGCTAGCA
TGGATGTTTTCCCAGTCACGACGTTGTAAAACGACGGCCAGTCTTAAGCTCGGGCCCCAAATAATGATTT
TATTTTGACTGATAGTGACCTGTTCGTTGCAACAAATTGATGAGCAATGCTTTTTTATAATGCCAACTTT
GTACAAAAAAGCAGGCTTTAAAGGAACCAATTCAGTCGATCGACTGGATCCATATTTGCATGTCGCTATG
TGTTCTGGGAAATCACCATAAACGTGAAATGTCTTTGGATTTGGGAATCTTATAAGTTCTGTATGAGACC
ACTCGCGGCCAGTGGAATTGTCGATCCCCGGGTACCGAGCTCGAATTCCGCGGAATTCCGGTTGGGGTTG
GGGTTGGGGTTGGGGTTGGGGTTAGGGTTGGTTAGGGTTAGGGTTAGGGTTAGGGTTAGGGTTAGGGTTA
GGGTTAGGGTTAGGGTTAGGGTTAGGGTTAGGGTTAGGGTTAGGGTTAGGG
