>Addgene plasmid #111381 | pENTR hH1-TERRA | addgene partial sequence | sequence record 220120 | H1 5'-tcgctatgtgttctgggaaa-3'
ATCTTATAAGTTCTGTATGAGACCACTCGCGGCCAGTGGAATTGTCGATCCCCGGGTACCGAGCTCGAAT
TCCGCGGAATTCCGGTTGGGGTTGGGGTTGGGGTTGGGGTTGGGG
